Addgene plasmid #219192: SFFV-BHLHA15-Brd 249
Purpose: Transcription factor BHLHA15 with a specific barcode assigned.
Depositing lab: Filipe Pereira. Depositing organization: Center for Neuroscience and Cell Biology, University of Coimbra. Publication: A combinatorial transcription factor screening platform for immune cell reprogramming. Kurochkin I, Altman AR, Caiado I, Pertiga-Cabral D, Halitzki E, Minaeva M, Zimmermannova O, Henriques-Oliveira L, Klein D, Nair M, Oliveira D, Cajal LR, Knittel R, Feick C, Ringner M, Martin M, Cirovic B, Pires CF, Rosa FF, Sitnicka E, Theis FJ, Pereira CF. Cell Syst. 2026 Jan 21;17(1):101457. doi: 10.1016/j.cels.2025.101457. Epub 2026 Jan 14. PubMed 41539305.
Backbone
  Vector backbone: SFFV-MCS
  Backbone size w/o insert (bp): 6638
  Vector type: Lentiviral
Growth in bacteria
  Bacterial resistance: Ampicillin, 100 μg/mL
  Growth temperature: 37°C
  Growth strain: NEB Stable
  Copy number: High Copy
Gene/Insert
  Gene/Insert name: BHLHA15
  Species: H. sapiens (human)
  Insert size (bp): 570
  Entrez Gene: BHLHA15 (a.k.a. BHLHB8, MIST1)
  Promoter: The spleen focus-forming virus (SFFV) promoter
  Cloning method: Restriction Enzyme; 5′ cloning site Bsp119I (not destroyed); 3′ cloning site BstHI (not destroyed)
Terms and licenses: Academic/Nonprofit Terms; Industry Terms: Not Available to Industry
Depositor comments: Barcode sequence cloned into XbaI restriction site. Design of plasmid is as follows: SFFV-[TF sequence]-WPRE-[Barcode sequence].
How to cite: SFFV-BHLHA15-Brd 249 was a gift from Filipe Pereira (Addgene plasmid # 219192 ; http://n2t.net/addgene:219192 ; RRID:Addgene_219192)
