[The description below was written by a language model from this plasmid's Addgene catalogue record and pLannotate feature annotations shown in this document.]
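Description:
SFFV-BHLHA15-Brd 249 is a lentiviral transfer plasmid built on the SFFV-MCS backbone that expresses the human basic helix-loop-helix transcription factor BHLHA15 (also known as MIST1 or BHLHB8) and carries a construct-specific DNA barcode. In bacteria it is maintained as a high-copy plasmid through a ColE1/pUC-type origin and selected with ampicillin via the β-lactamase gene. An f1 origin and remnants of a pBluescript-style cloning region (lacZα and lacI fragments, lac promoter/operator, T3 and T7 promoters) are also annotated. The record lists no mammalian selection marker or fluorescent reporter.

The viral portion has a third-generation, self-inactivating layout. An RSV promoter fused to a truncated HIV-1 5' LTR drives genomic RNA production in packaging cells, followed by the Ψ packaging signal with a partial gag sequence, the Rev response element for Rev-dependent nuclear export, and the cPPT/CTS, which aids nuclear import of the reverse-transcribed genome. The internal spleen focus-forming virus (SFFV) promoter, which is strongly active in haematopoietic cells, drives the roughly 570 bp BHLHA15 coding sequence cloned between flanking polylinker sites. A WPRE downstream enhances transcript stability and expression, and the ΔU3 3' LTR inactivates LTR promoter activity after integration. An SV40 poly(A) signal and SV40 origin lie outside the LTRs.

According to the depositor, the barcode was inserted at an XbaI site after the WPRE, giving the order SFFV–TF–WPRE–barcode. The feature table does not annotate the barcode itself. Placing it inside the expressed transcript should allow the delivered factor to be identified by sequencing. The plasmid belongs to a barcoded transcription factor collection for combinatorial screening of immune cell reprogramming.
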