Features (pLannotate 1.2.2; 29 found; start..end, strand, type, name):
     94..112     -  promoter       T7 promoter: promoter for bacteriophage T7 RNA polymerase
    120..275     +  CDS            lacZα (fragment): LacZα fragment of β-galactosidase; lacZ fragment
    280..708     +  rep_origin     f1 ori (sequence partly withheld): f1 bacteriophage origin of replication; arrow indicates direction of (+) strand synthesis
    761..865     +  promoter       AmpR promoter: bla
    866..1726    +  CDS            AmpR: β-lactamase; bla; confers resistance to ampicillin, carbenicillin, and related antibiotics
   1897..2485    +  rep_origin     ori: high-copy-number ColE1/pMB1/pBR322/pUC origin of replication
   2668..2760    +  CDS            lacI (fragment): lac repressor; lacI; The lac repressor binds to the lac operator to inhibit transcription in E. coli. This inhibition can be relieved by adding lactose or isopropyl-β-D-thiogalactopyranoside (IPTG).
   2773..2794    +  protein_bind   CAP binding site: CAP binding activates transcription in the presence of cAMP. E. coli catabolite activator protein
   2809..2839    +  promoter       lac promoter: promoter for the E. coli lac operon
   2847..2863    +  protein_bind   lac operator: The lac repressor binds to the lac operator to inhibit transcription in E. coli. This inhibition can be relieved by adding lactose or isopropyl-β-D-thiogalactopyranoside (IPTG). lac repressor encoded by lacI
   2908..2926    +  promoter       T3 promoter: promoter for bacteriophage T3 RNA polymerase
   2954..3180    +  promoter       RSV promoter: Rous sarcoma virus enhancer/promoter
   3181..3361    +  LTR            5' LTR (truncated): truncated 5' long terminal repeat (LTR) from HIV-1
   3408..3533    +  misc_feature   HIV-1 Ψ: packaging signal of human immunodeficiency virus type 1
   3517..3880    +  CDS            HIV-1 gag (fragment): gag protein from human immunodeficiency virus 1; gag
   4026..4259    +  misc_feature   RRE: The Rev response element (RRE) of HIV-1 allows for Rev-dependent mRNA export from the nucleus to the cytoplasm.
   4636..4736    +  CDS            Rev (fragment): human immunodeficiency virus 1 (HIV-1) Rev protein; rev; enhances nuclear export of unspliced and incompletely spliced viral mRNAs
   4755..4872    +  misc_feature   cPPT/CTS: central polypurine tract and central termination sequence of HIV-1
   4906..5307    +  promoter       SFFV promoter: spleen focus-forming virus long terminal repeat (LTR) promoter
   5317..5340    +  misc_feature   MCS (fragment): pBluescript multiple cloning site
   5365..5931    +  CDS            BHLHA15: BHA15_HUMAN - Also known as BHLHB8, MIST1. Experimental evidence at protein level: Swiss-Prot protein existence level 1. Plays a role in controlling the transcriptional activity of MYOD1, ensuring that expanding myoblast populations remain undifferentiated. Repression may occur through muscle-specific E-box occupancy by homodimers. May also negatively regulate bHLH-mediated transcription through an N-terminal repressor domain. Serves as a key regulator of acinar cell function, stability, and identity. Also required for normal organelle localization in exocrine cells and for mitochondrial calci
   5942..5967    +  misc_feature   MCS (fragment): pBluescript multiple cloning site
   5967..6026    +  CDS            S (fragment): HBSAG_WHV6 - Experimental evidence at transcript level: Swiss-Prot protein existence level 2. The middle envelope protein plays an important role in the budding of the virion. It is involved in the induction of budding in a nucleocapsid independent way. In this process the majority of envelope proteins bud to form subviral lipoprotein particles of 22 nm of diameter that do not contain a nucleocapsid (By similarity). From Woodchuck hepatitis B virus (isolate w64/pWS23) (WHV).
   6158..6561    +  misc_feature   WPRE: woodchuck hepatitis virus posttranscriptional regulatory element
   6619..6678    +  CDS            nef (fragment): NEF_HV1Z2 - Experimental evidence at protein level: Swiss-Prot protein existence level 1. Extracellular Nef protein targets CD4(+) T-lymphocytes for apoptosis by interacting with CXCR4 surface receptors. From Human immunodeficiency virus type 1 group M subtype D (isolate Z2/CDC-Z34) (HIV-1).
   6680..6913    +  LTR            3' LTR (ΔU3): self-inactivating 3' long terminal repeat (LTR) from HIV-1
   6985..7106    +  polyA_signal   SV40 poly(A) signal: SV40 polyadenylation signal
   7125..7146    +  rep_origin     SV40 ori (fragment): SV40 origin of replication
   7146..73      +  rep_origin     SV40 ori (across the origin): SV40 origin of replication
>Addgene plasmid #219192 | SFFV-BHLHA15-Brd 249 | addgene full sequence | sequence record 448972 | Addgene NGS Result
ATTTATGCAGAGGCCGAGGCCGCCTCGGCCTCTGAGCTATTCCAGAAGTAGTGAGGAGGCTTTTTTGGAG
GCCTAGGGACGTACCCAATTCGCCCTATAGTGAGTCGTATTACGCGCGCTCACTGGCCGTCGTTTTACAA
CGTCGTGACTGGGAAAACCCTGGCGTTACCCAACTTAATCGCCTTGCAGCACATCCCCCTTTCGCCAGCT
GGCGTAATAGCGAAGAGGCCCGCACCGATCGCCCTTCCCAACAGTTGCGCAGCCTGAATGGCGAATGGG
[124 nt withheld, positions 280-403]
C
[91 nt withheld, positions 405-495]
A
[49 nt withheld, positions 497-545]
CCTTTGACGTTGGAGTCCACGTTCTTT
[37 nt withheld, positions 573-609]
ACCCTATCTCGGTCTATTCTTTTGATTTATAAGGGATTTTGCCGATTTCGGCCTATTGGTTAAAAAATGA
GCTGATTTAACAAAAATTTAACGCGAATTTTAACAAAATATTAACGCTTACAATTTAGGTGGCACTTTTC
GGGGAAATGTGCGCGGAACCCCTATTTGTTTATTTTTCTAAATACATTCAAATATGTATCCGCTCATGAG
ACAATAACCCTGATAAATGCTTCAATAATATTGAAAAAGGAAGAGTATGAGTATTCAACATTTCCGTGTC
GCCCTTATTCCCTTTTTTGCGGCATTTTGCCTTCCTGTTTTTGCTCACCCAGAAACGCTGGTGAAAGTAA
AAGATGCTGAAGATCAGTTGGGTGCACGAGTGGGTTACATCGAACTGGATCTCAACAGCGGTAAGATCCT
TGAGAGTTTTCGCCCCGAAGAACGTTTTCCAATGATGAGCACTTTTAAAGTTCTGCTATGTGGCGCGGTA
TTATCCCGTATTGACGCCGGGCAAGAGCAACTCGGTCGCCGCATACACTATTCTCAGAATGACTTGGTTG
AGTACTCACCAGTCACAGAAAAGCATCTTACGGATGGCATGACAGTAAGAGAATTATGCAGTGCTGCCAT
AACCATGAGTGATAACACTGCGGCCAACTTACTTCTGACAACGATCGGAGGACCGAAGGAGCTAACCGCT
TTTTTGCACAACATGGGGGATCATGTAACTCGCCTTGATCGTTGGGAACCGGAGCTGAATGAAGCCATAC
CAAACGACGAGCGTGACACCACGATGCCTGTAGCAATGGCAACAACGTTGCGCAAACTATTAACTGGCGA
ACTACTTACTCTAGCTTCCCGGCAACAATTAATAGACTGGATGGAGGCGGATAAAGTTGCAGGACCACTT
CTGCGCTCGGCCCTTCCGGCTGGCTGGTTTATTGCTGATAAATCTGGAGCCGGTGAGCGTGGGTCTCGCG
GTATCATTGCAGCACTGGGGCCAGATGGTAAGCCCTCCCGTATCGTAGTTATCTACACGACGGGGAGTCA
GGCAACTATGGATGAACGAAATAGACAGATCGCTGAGATAGGTGCCTCACTGATTAAGCATTGGTAACTG
TCAGACCAAGTTTACTCATATATACTTTAGATTGATTTAAAACTTCATTTTTAATTTAAAAGGATCTAGG
TGAAGATCCTTTTTGATAATCTCATGACCAAAATCCCTTAACGTGAGTTTTCGTTCCACTGAGCGTCAGA
CCCCGTAGAAAAGATCAAAGGATCTTCTTGAGATCCTTTTTTTCTGCGCGTAATCTGCTGCTTGCAAACA
AAAAAACCACCGCTACCAGCGGTGGTTTGTTTGCCGGATCAAGAGCTACCAACTCTTTTTCCGAAGGTAA
CTGGCTTCAGCAGAGCGCAGATACCAAATACTGTTCTTCTAGTGTAGCCGTAGTTAGGCCACCACTTCAA
GAACTCTGTAGCACCGCCTACATACCTCGCTCTGCTAATCCTGTTACCAGTGGCTGCTGCCAGTGGCGAT
AAGTCGTGTCTTACCGGGTTGGACTCAAGACGATAGTTACCGGATAAGGCGCAGCGGTCGGGCTGAACGG
GGGGTTCGTGCACACAGCCCAGCTTGGAGCGAACGACCTACACCGAACTGAGATACCTACAGCGTGAGCT
ATGAGAAAGCGCCACGCTTCCCGAAGGGAGAAAGGCGGACAGGTATCCGGTAAGCGGCAGGGTCGGAACA
GGAGAGCGCACGAGGGAGCTTCCAGGGGGAAACGCCTGGTATCTTTATAGTCCTGTCGGGTTTCGCCACC
TCTGACTTGAGCGTCGATTTTTGTGATGCTCGTCAGGGGGGCGGAGCCTATGGAAAAACGCCAGCAACGC
GGCCTTTTTACGGTTCCTGGCCTTTTGCTGGCCTTTTGCTCACATGTTCTTTCCTGCGTTATCCCCTGAT
TCTGTGGATAACCGTATTACCGCCTTTGAGTGAGCTGATACCGCTCGCCGCAGCCGAACGACCGAGCGCA
GCGAGTCAGTGAGCGAGGAAGCGGAAGAGCGCCCAATACGCAAACCGCCTCTCCCCGCGCGTTGGCCGAT
TCATTAATGCAGCTGGCACGACAGGTTTCCCGACTGGAAAGCGGGCAGTGAGCGCAACGCAATTAATGTG
AGTTAGCTCACTCATTAGGCACCCCAGGCTTTACACTTTATGCTTCCGGCTCGTATGTTGTGTGGAATTG
TGAGCGGATAACAATTTCACACAGGAAACAGCTATGACCATGATTACGCCAAGCGCGCAATTAACCCTCA
CTAAAGGGAACAAAAGCTGGAGCTGCAAGCTTAATGTAGTCTTATGCAATACTCTTGTAGTCTTGCAACA
TGGTAACGATGAGTTAGCAACATGCCTTACAAGGAGAGAAAAAGCACCGTGCATGCCGATTGGTGGAAGT
AAGGTGGTACGATCGTGCCTTATTAGGAAGGCAACAGACGGGTCTGACATGGATTGGACGAACCACTGAA
TTGCCGCATTGCAGAGATATTGTATTTAAGTGCCTAGCTCGATACATAAACGGGTCTCTCTGGTTAGACC
AGATCTGAGCCTGGGAGCTCTCTGGCTAACTAGGGAACCCACTGCTTAAGCCTCAATAAAGCTTGCCTTG
AGTGCTTCAAGTAGTGTGTGCCCGTCTGTTGTGTGACTCTGGTAACTAGAGATCCCTCAGACCCTTTTAG
TCAGTGTGGAAAATCTCTAGCAGTGGCGCCCGAACAGGGACTTGAAAGCGAAAGGGAAACCAGAGGAGCT
CTCTCGACGCAGGACTCGGCTTGCTGAAGCGCGCACGGCAAGAGGCGAGGGGCGGCGACTGGTGAGTACG
CCAAAAATTTTGACTAGCGGAGGCTAGAAGGAGAGAGATGGGTGCGAGAGCGTCAGTATTAAGCGGGGGA
GAATTAGATCGCGATGGGAAAAAATTCGGTTAAGGCCAGGGGGAAAGAAAAAATATAAATTAAAACATAT
AGTATGGGCAAGCAGGGAGCTAGAACGATTCGCAGTTAATCCTGGCCTGTTAGAAACATCAGAAGGCTGT
AGACAAATACTGGGACAGCTACAACCATCCCTTCAGACAGGATCAGAAGAACTTAGATCATTATATAATA
CAGTAGCAACCCTCTATTGTGTGCATCAAAGGATAGAGATAAAAGACACCAAGGAAGCTTTAGACAAGAT
AGAGGAAGAGCAAAACAAAAGTAAGACCACCGCACAGCAAGCGGCCGCTGATCTTCAGACCTGGAGGAGG
AGATATGAGGGACAATTGGAGAAGTGAATTATATAAATATAAAGTAGTAAAAATTGAACCATTAGGAGTA
GCACCCACCAAGGCAAAGAGAAGAGTGGTGCAGAGAGAAAAAAGAGCAGTGGGAATAGGAGCTTTGTTCC
TTGGGTTCTTGGGAGCAGCAGGAAGCACTATGGGCGCAGCGTCAATGACGCTGACGGTACAGGCCAGACA
ATTATTGTCTGGTATAGTGCAGCAGCAGAACAATTTGCTGAGGGCTATTGAGGCGCAACAGCATCTGTTG
CAACTCACAGTCTGGGGCATCAAGCAGCTCCAGGCAAGAATCCTGGCTGTGGAAAGATACCTAAAGGATC
AACAGCTCCTGGGGATTTGGGGTTGCTCTGGAAAACTCATTTGCACCACTGCTGTGCCTTGGAATGCTAG
TTGGAGTAATAAATCTCTGGAACAGATTTGGAATCACACGACCTGGATGGAGTGGGACAGAGAAATTAAC
AATTACACAAGCTTAATACACTCCTTAATTGAAGAATCGCAAAACCAGCAAGAAAAGAATGAACAAGAAT
TATTGGAATTAGATAAATGGGCAAGTTTGTGGAATTGGTTTAACATAACAAATTGGCTGTGGTATATAAA
ATTATTCATAATGATAGTAGGAGGCTTGGTAGGTTTAAGAATAGTTTTTGCTGTACTTTCTATAGTGAAT
AGAGTTAGGCAGGGATATTCACCATTATCGTTTCAGACCCACCTCCCAACCCCGAGGGGACCCGACAGGC
CCGAAGGAATAGAAGAAGAAGGTGGAGAGAGAGACAGAGACAGATCCATTCGATTAGTGAACGGATCTCG
ACGGTATCGGTTAACTTTTAAAAGAAAAGGGGGGATTGGGGGGTACAGTGCAGGGGAAAGAATAGTAGAC
ATAATAGCAACAGACATACAAACTAAAGAATTACAAAAACAAATTACAAAAATTCAAAATTTTATCGATC
ACGAGACTAGCCTCGAGCTGGCTGCAGTAACGCCATTTTGCAAGGCATGGAAAAATACCAAACCAAGAAT
AGAGAAGTTCAGATCAAGGGCGGGTACATGAAAATAGCTAACGTTGGGCCAAACAGGATATCTGCGGTGA
GCAGTTTCGGCCCCGGCCCGGGGCCAAGAACAGATGGTCACCGCAGTTTCGGCCCCGGCCCGAGGCCAAG
AACAGATGGTCCCCAGATATGGCCCAACCCTCAGCAGTTTCTTAAGACCCATCAGATGTTTCCAGGCTCC
CCCAAGGACCTGAAATGACCCTGCGCCTTATTTGAATTAACCAATCAGCCTGCTTCTCGCTTCTGTTCGC
GCGCTTCTGCTTCCCGAGCTCTATAAAAGAGCTCACAACCCCTCACTCGGCGCGCCAGTCCTCCGACAGA
CTGAGTCGGCCGGTCGAATCAAGCTTATCGATACCGTCGACGGATCCGCTAGCCCGCGGTTCGAAATGAA
GACCAAGAACCGGCCCCCACGGCGCCGGGCCCCGGTGCAGGACACAGAGGCCACCCCCGGGGAGGGGACG
CCCGACGGGTCCCTGCCGAACCCGGGGCCAGAGCCGGCCAAGGGTCTGCGGAGCCGGCCGGCCCGGGCCG
CAGCAAGGGCTCCGGGCGAGGGCAGGCGCAGGCGGCCAGGACCCTCCGGGCCCGGTGGCCGTCGTGACAG
CAGCATCCAGCGGCGGCTGGAGAGCAACGAGAGGGAGCGGCAGCGGATGCACAAGCTAAATAACGCCTTC
CAGGCCCTGCGTGAAGTCATCCCCCACGTGCGCGCGGACAAGAAGCTCTCCAAGATCGAGACGCTCACGC
TGGCCAAGAACTACATCAAATCGCTGACGGCCACCATCCTGACCATGTCCAGCAGCCGCCTCCCAGGCCT
GGAGGGGCCGGGCCCCAAGCTCTACCAGCACTACCAGCAGCAGCAGCAGGTGGCTGGGGGTGCGTTGGGG
GCCACGGAGGCCCAGCCCCAGGGCCACCTGCAGAGGTACTCCACGCAGATCCACAGCTTCCGAGAGGGCA
CCTAGACCGGTCGGATCCCCCGGGCTGCAGGAATTCGAGCATCTTACCGCCATTTATTCCCATATTTGTT
CTGTTTTTCTTGATTTGGGTATACATTTAAATGTTAATAAAACAAAATGGTGGGGCAATCATTTACATTT
TTAGGGATATGTAATTACTAGTTCAGGTGTATTGCCACAAGACAAACATGTTAAGAAACTTTCCCGTTAT
TTACGCTCTGTTCCTGTTAATCAACCTCTGGATTACAAAATTTGTGAAAGATTGACTGATATTCTTAACT
ATGTTGCTCCTTTTACGCTGTGTGGATATGCTGCTTTAATGCCTCTGTATCATGCTATTGCTTCCCGTAC
GGCTTTCGTTTTCTCCTCCTTGTATAAATCCTGGTTGCTGTCTCTTTATGAGGAGTTGTGGCCCGTTGTC
CGTCAACGTGGCGTGGTGTGCTCTGTGTTTGCTGACGCAACCCCCACTGGCTGGGGCATTGCCACCACCT
GTCAACTCCTTTCTGGGACTTTCGCTTTCCCCCTCCCGATCGCCACGGCAGAACTCATCGCCGCCTGCCT
TGCCCGCTGCTGGACAGGGGCTAGGTTGCTGGGCACTGATAATTCCGTGGTGTTGTCGGGGAAGCTGACG
TCCTTTGCAATTCGATATCAAGCTGTACCTTCTAGATGTACACATCCCTTAGCGCTTCTAGACCAATGAC
TTACAAGGCAGCTGTAGATCTTAGCCACTTTTTAAAAGAAAAGGGGGGACTGGAAGGGCTAATTCACTCC
CAACGAAGACAAGATCTGCTTTTTGCTTGTACTGGGTCTCTCTGGTTAGACCAGATCTGAGCCTGGGAGC
TCTCTGGCTAACTAGGGAACCCACTGCTTAAGCCTCAATAAAGCTTGCCTTGAGTGCTTCAAGTAGTGTG
TGCCCGTCTGTTGTGTGACTCTGGTAACTAGAGATCCCTCAGACCCTTTTAGTCAGTGTGGAAAATCTCT
AGCAGTAGTAGTTCATGTCATCTTATTATTCAGTATTTATAACTTGCAAAGAAATGAATATCAGAGAGTG
AGAGGAACTTGTTTATTGCAGCTTATAATGGTTACAAATAAAGCAATAGCATCACAAATTTCACAAATAA
AGCATTTTTTTCACTGCATTCTAGTTGTGGTTTGTCCAAACTCATCAATGTATCTTATCATGTCTGGCTC
TAGCTATCCCGCCCCTAACTCCGCCCATCCCGCCCCTAACTCCGCCCAGTTCCGCCCATTCTCCGCCCCA
TGGCTGACTAATTTTTTTT
