>Addgene plasmid #219192 | SFFV-BHLHA15-Brd 249 | depositor partial sequence | sequence record 428056 | TF ORF
ATGAAGACCAAGAACCGGCCCCCACGGCGCCGGGCCCCGGTGCAGGACACAGAGGCCACCCCCGGGGAGG
GGACGCCCGACGGGTCCCTGCCGAACCCGGGGCCAGAGCCGGCCAAGGGTCTGCGGAGCCGGCCGGCCCG
GGCCGCAGCAAGGGCTCCGGGCGAGGGCAGGCGCAGGCGGCCAGGACCCTCCGGGCCCGGTGGCCGTCGT
GACAGCAGCATCCAGCGGCGGCTGGAGAGCAACGAGAGGGAGCGGCAGCGGATGCACAAGCTAAATAACG
CCTTCCAGGCCCTGCGTGAAGTCATCCCCCACGTGCGCGCGGACAAGAAGCTCTCCAAGATCGAGACGCT
CACGCTGGCCAAGAACTACATCAAATCGCTGACGGCCACCATCCTGACCATGTCCAGCAGCCGCCTCCCA
GGCCTGGAGGGGCCGGGCCCCAAGCTCTACCAGCACTACCAGCAGCAGCAGCAGGTGGCTGGGGGTGCGT
TGGGGGCCACGGAGGCCCAGCCCCAGGGCCACCTGCAGAGGTACTCCACGCAGATCCACAGCTTCCGAGA
GGGCACCTAG
