>Addgene plasmid #219192 | SFFV-BHLHA15-Brd 249 | depositor partial sequence | sequence record 428057 | Barcode sequence
TGTACACATCCCTTAGCGCT
